>Addgene plasmid #54244 | mEmerald-Rab7a-7 | depositor partial sequence | sequence record 84389 | insert sequence
CGACGTCAGATCCGCTAGCGCTACCGGTCGCCACCATGGTGAGCAAGGGCGAGGAGCTGTTCACCGGGGT
GGTGCCCATCCTGGTCGAGCTGGACGGCGACGTAAACGGCCACAAGTTCAGCGTGTCCGGCGAGGGCGAG
GGCGATGCCACCTACGGCAAGCTGACCCTGAAGTTCATCTGCACCACCGGCAAGCTGCCCGTGCCCTGGC
CCACCCTCGTGACCACCTTGACCTACGGCGTGCAGTGCTTCGCCCGCTACCCCGACCACATGAAGCAGCA
CGACTTCTTCAAGTCCGCCATGCCCGAAGGCTACGTCCAGGAGCGCACCATCTTCTTCAAGGACGACGGC
AACTACAAGACCCGCGCCGAGGTGAAGTTCGAGGGCGACACCCTGGTGAACCGCATCGAGCTGAAGGGCA
TCGACTTCAAGGAGGACGGCAACATCCTGGGGCACAAGCTGGAGTACAACTACAACAGCCACAAGGTCTA
TATCACCGCCGACAAGCAGAAGAACGGCATCAAGGTGAACTTCAAGACCCGCCACAACATCGAGGACGGC
AGCGTGCAGCTCGCCGACCACTACCAGCAGAACACCCCCATCGGCGACGGCCCCGTGCTGCTGCCCGACA
ACCACTACCTGAGCACCCAGTCCAAGCTGAGCAAAGACCCCAACGAGAAGCGCGATCACATGGTCCTGCT
GGAGTTCGTGACCGCCGCCGGGATCACTCTCGGCATGGACGAGCTGTACAAGTCCGGACTCAGATCTCGA
GCCATGACCTCTAGGAAGAAAGTGTTGCTGAAGGTTATCATCCTGGGAGATTCTGGAGTCGGGAAGACAT
CACTCATGAACCAGTATGTGAATAAGAAATTCAGCAATCAGTACAAAGCCACAATAGGAGCTGACTTTCT
GACCAAGGAGGTGATGGTGGATGACAGGCTAGTCACAATGCAGATATGGGACACAGCAGGACAGGAACGG
TTCCAGTCTCTCGGTGTGGCCTTCTACAGAGGTGCAGACTGCTGCGTTCTGGTATTTGATGTGACTGCCC
CCAACACATTCAAAACCCTAGATAGCTGGAGAGATGAGTTTCTCATCCAGGCCAGTCCCCGAGATCCTGA
AAACTTCCCATTTGTTGTGTTGGGAAACAAGATTGACCTCGAAAACAGACAAGTGGCCACAAAGCGGGCA
CAGGCCTGGTGCTACAGCAAAAACAACATTCCCTACTTTGAGACCAGTGCCAAGGAGGCCATCAACGTGG
AGCAGGCGTTCCAGACGATTGCACGGAATGCACTTAAGCAGGAAACGGAGGTGGAGCTGTACAACGAATT
TCCTGAACCTATCAAACTGGACAAGAATGACCGGGCCAAGGCCTCGGCAGAAAGCTGCAGTTGCTGAGGA
TCCACCGGATCTAGATAACTGATCATAATCAGCCATACCACATT
