>Addgene plasmid #54244 | mEmerald-Rab7a-7 | addgene partial sequence | sequence record 93202 | EGFP-C 5'-CATGGTCCTGCTGGAGTTCGTG-3'
GAGCTGTACAAGTCCGGACTCAGATCTCGAGCCATGACCTCTAGGAAGAAAGTGTTGCTGAAGGTTATCA
TCCTGGGAGATTCTGGAGTCGGGAAGACATCACTCATGAACCAGTATGTGAATAAGAAATTCAGCAATCA
GTACAAAGCCACAATAGGAGCTGACTTTCTGACCAAGGAGGTGATGGTGGATGACAGGCTAGTCACAATG
CAGATATGGGACACAGCAGGACAGGAACGGTTCCAGTCTCTCGGTGTGGCCTTCTACAGAGGTGCAGACT
GCTGCGTTCTGGTATTTGATGTGACTGCCCCCAACACATTCAAAACCCTAGATAGCTGGAGAGATGAGTT
TCTCATCCAGGCCAGTCCCCGAGATCCTGAAAACTTCCCATTTGTTGTGTTGGGAAACAAGATTGACCTC
GAAAACAGACAAGTGGCCACAAAGCGGGCACAGGCCTGGTGCTACAGCAAAAACAACATTCCCTACTTTG
AGACCAGTGCCAAGGAGGCCATCAACGTGGAGCAGGCGTTCCAGACGATTGCACGGAATGCACTTAAGCA
GGAAACGGAGGTGGAGCTGTACAACGAATTTCCTGAACCTATCAAACTGGACAAGAATGACCGGGCCAAG
GCCTCGGCAGAAAGCTGCAGTTGCTGAGGATCCACCGGATCTAGATAACTGATCATAATCAGCCATACCA
CATTTGTAGAGGTTTTACTTGCTTTAAAAAACCTCCCACACCTCCCCCTGAACCTGAAACATAAAATGAA
TGCAATTGTTGTTGTTAACTTGTTTATTGCAGCTTATAATGGTTACAA
