[The description below was written by a language model from this plasmid's Addgene catalogue record.]
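Description:
mEmerald-Rab7a-7 is a mammalian expression plasmid that produces human Rab7a (RAB7A) fused at its N terminus to the green fluorescent protein mEmerald. It is built on an mEmerald backbone recorded as about 4.75 kb without the insert. It is maintained as a high-copy plasmid in E. coli under kanamycin selection, and it carries a neomycin resistance marker that allows G418 selection of transfected mammalian cells. The record does not name the origin of replication or give a feature table, so the exact arrangement of backbone elements cannot be confirmed. The listed 3′ sequencing primer does imply an SV40 polyadenylation signal downstream of the fusion.

Expression is driven by the CMV promoter, a strong constitutive promoter commonly used for transient or stable expression in mammalian cell lines. Because mEmerald sits upstream of Rab7a, the C terminus of the GTPase stays free. This matters for Rab proteins in general, since their membrane association depends on C-terminal prenylation. The "7" in the name may refer to the linker between the fluorescent protein and Rab7a, but the record does not explain it, and the cloning method is listed as unknown.

The stated purpose is localization imaging, with the target category given as Ras GTPase and fluorescence recorded at 487 nm excitation and 509 nm emission. Rab7a is generally known as a Ras-superfamily small GTPase associated with late endosomes and lysosomes. The construct is therefore suited to use as a green fluorescent marker for following Rab7a distribution in live or fixed mammalian cells by fluorescence microscopy.
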