Addgene plasmid #54244: mEmerald-Rab7a-7
Purpose: Localization: Ras GTPase, Excitation: 487, Emission: 509
Depositing lab: Michael Davidson. Depositing organization: Florida State University, Tallahassee.
Backbone
  Vector backbone: mEmerald
  Backbone size w/o insert (bp): 4750
  Vector type: Mammalian Expression
  Selectable markers: Neomycin (select with G418)
Growth in bacteria
  Bacterial resistance: Kanamycin, 50 μg/mL
  Growth temperature: 37°C
  Growth strain: DH5alpha
  Copy number: High Copy
Gene/Insert
  Gene/Insert name: Rab7a (alt name: NM_004637.5)
  Species: H. sapiens (human)
  Entrez Gene: RAB7A (a.k.a. CMT2B, PRO2706, RAB7)
  Promoter: CMV
  Tag / fusion protein: mEmerald (N terminal on backbone)
  Cloning method: Unknown
  Sequencing primers: 5′ CMV-F; 3′ SV40pA-R
Terms and licenses: Academic/Nonprofit Terms; Industry Terms
Depositor comments: . Excitation = 487; Emission = 509. Localization data: Ras GTPase
How to cite: mEmerald-Rab7a-7 was a gift from Michael Davidson (Addgene plasmid # 54244 ; http://n2t.net/addgene:54244 ; RRID:Addgene_54244)
